Addgene plasmid #111904: ppyCAG_RNaseH1_D210N
Purpose: Express D210N mutated RNASEH1 which abolishes the catalytic activity of RNASEH1
Depositing lab: Xiang-Dong Fu. Depositing organization: University of California, San Diego (UCSD). Publication: R-ChIP Using Inactive RNase H Reveals Dynamic Coupling of R-loops with Transcriptional Pausing at Gene Promoters. Chen L, Chen JY, Zhang X, Gu Y, Xiao R, Shao C, Tang P, Qian H, Luo D, Li H, Zhou Y, Zhang DE, Fu XD. Mol Cell. 2017 Nov 16;68(4):745-757.e5. doi: 10.1016/j.molcel.2017.10.008. Epub 2017 Nov 2. PubMed 29104020.
Backbone
  Vector backbone: ppyCAG
  Backbone size w/o insert (bp): 6500
  Total vector size (bp): 7279
  Vector type: Mammalian Expression
  Selectable markers: Hygromycin
Growth in bacteria
  Bacterial resistance: Ampicillin, 100 μg/mL
  Growth temperature: 37°C
  Growth strain: DH5alpha
  Copy number: High Copy
Gene/Insert
  Gene/Insert name: RNASEH1
  Species: H. sapiens (human)
  Insert size (bp): 777
  Mutation: Changed D 210 to N
  GenBank ID: NM_002936
  Entrez Gene: RNASEH1 (a.k.a. H1RNA, PEOB2, RNH1)
  Tag / fusion protein: V5 (C terminal on insert)
Terms and licenses: Academic/Nonprofit Terms; Industry Terms: Not Available to Industry
Depositor comments: Due to high GC content of the CAG promoter, there are some discrepancies in the promoter sequence. These are not known to affect the plasmid function.
How to cite: ppyCAG_RNaseH1_D210N was a gift from Xiang-Dong Fu (Addgene plasmid # 111904 ; http://n2t.net/addgene:111904 ; RRID:Addgene_111904)
