[The description below was written by a language model from this plasmid's Addgene catalogue record and pLannotate feature annotations shown in this document.]
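Description:
ppyCAG_RNaseH1_D210N is a mammalian expression plasmid built on the ppyCAG backbone that produces a catalytically inactive form of human RNASEH1. It is maintained in E. coli as a high-copy plasmid through a ColE1/pUC-type origin and an ampicillin resistance gene (β-lactamase). Remnants of lac promoter/operator and lacI sequence in the backbone appear to be cloning-vector carryover. An SV40 origin of replication is also annotated; it can support episomal replication in cells that supply SV40 large T antigen.

The expression unit is driven by the CAG promoter, annotated as the CMV immediate-early enhancer, the chicken β-actin promoter and a chimeric β-actin/β-globin intron ending in a short rabbit-type β-globin exon fragment. Downstream lies a 777 bp RNASEH1 coding segment, flagged by the annotation as a fragment rather than the full-length protein. It carries the D210N substitution and is fused at its C terminus to a V5 epitope tag. An EMCV IRES follows and links the hygromycin phosphotransferase gene (hph) to the same transcript, which ends at a bGH polyadenylation signal. Hygromycin selection is therefore coupled to expression of the tagged protein, which favours stable lines that keep expressing it.

The D210N change abolishes the enzyme's cleavage of RNA in RNA–DNA hybrids. The associated publication uses this inactive, V5-tagged RNase H in R-ChIP to map R-loops across the genome. The catalogue lists a total size of 7,279 bp, whereas the two sequence records are 7,652 and 7,716 nt. The depositor notes sequence discrepancies in the GC-rich CAG promoter that are not known to affect function.
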