Features (pLannotate 1.2.2; 23 found; start..end, strand, type, name):
    435..711     -  promoter       chicken β-actin promoter: No description available
    713..1092    -  enhancer       CMV enhancer: human cytomegalovirus immediate early enhancer
   1106..1240    -  polyA_signal   SV40 poly(A) signal: SV40 polyadenylation signal
   1816..1832    +  promoter       AmpR promoter (fragment): bla
   1833..2693    +  CDS            AmpR: β-lactamase; bla; confers resistance to ampicillin, carbenicillin, and related antibiotics
   2864..3452    +  rep_origin     ori: high-copy-number ColE1/pMB1/pBR322/pUC origin of replication
   3635..3689    +  CDS            lacI (fragment): lac repressor; lacI; The lac repressor binds to the lac operator to inhibit transcription in E. coli. This inhibition can be relieved by adding lactose or isopropyl-β-D-thiogalactopyranoside (IPTG).
   3691..3825    -  polyA_signal   SV40 poly(A) signal: SV40 polyadenylation signal
   3845..3980    -  rep_origin     SV40 ori: SV40 origin of replication
   4004..4026    -  promoter       SV40 promoter (fragment): SV40 enhancer and early promoter
   4033..4072    +  CDS            lacI (fragment): lac repressor; lacI; The lac repressor binds to the lac operator to inhibit transcription in E. coli. This inhibition can be relieved by adding lactose or isopropyl-β-D-thiogalactopyranoside (IPTG).
   4085..4106    +  protein_bind   CAP binding site: CAP binding activates transcription in the presence of cAMP. E. coli catabolite activator protein
   4121..4151    +  promoter       lac promoter: promoter for the E. coli lac operon
   4159..4175    +  protein_bind   lac operator: The lac repressor binds to the lac operator to inhibit transcription in E. coli. This inhibition can be relieved by adding lactose or isopropyl-β-D-thiogalactopyranoside (IPTG). lac repressor encoded by lacI
   4226..4242    -  promoter       SV40 promoter (fragment): SV40 enhancer and early promoter
   4246..4470    -  polyA_signal   bGH poly(A) signal: bovine growth hormone polyadenylation signal
   4498..5520    -  CDS            hph: KHYB_ECOLX - Experimental evidence at protein level: Swiss-Prot protein existence level 1. The aminoglycoside phosphotransferases achieve inactivation of their antibiotic substrates by phosphorylation. Only phosphorylates hygromycin and closely related compounds such as demethyl analogs and destomycin. From Escherichia coli.
   5544..6006    -  misc_feature   IRES: internal ribosome entry site (IRES) of the encephalomyocarditis virus (EMCV)
   6126..6149    +  misc_feature   MCS (fragment): pBluescript multiple cloning site
   6161..6202    -  CDS            V5 tag: epitope tag from simian virus 5
   6203..6979    -  CDS            RNASEH1 (fragment): RNH1_HUMAN - Also known as RNH1. Experimental evidence at protein level: Swiss-Prot protein existence level 1. Endonuclease that specifically degrades the RNA of RNA-DNA hybrids (PubMed:10497183). Plays a role in RNA polymerase II (RNAp II) transcription termination by degrading R-loop RNA-DNA hybrid formation at G-rich pause sites located downstream of the poly(A) site and behind the elongating RNAp II (PubMed:21700224). From Homo sapiens (Human).
   7016..7072    -  CDS            HBB (fragment): HBB_LEPEU - Experimental evidence at protein level: Swiss-Prot protein existence level 1. Involved in oxygen transport from the lung to the various peripheral tissues. From Lepus europaeus (European hare).
   7070..434     -  intron         chimeric intron (across the origin): chimera between introns from chicken β-actin and rabbit β-globin
>Addgene plasmid #111904 | ppyCAG_RNaseH1_D210N | addgene full sequence | sequence record 430010 | Addgene NGS Result
CACCCCCCCACGCACACACCCCGCACGCAGCCTTTGTTCCCCTCGCAGCCCCCCCCGCACCGCGGGGCAC
CGCCCCCGGCCGCGCTCCCCTCGCGCACACTGCGGAGCGCACAAAGCCCCGCGCCGCGCCCGCAGCGCTC
ACAGCCGCCGGGCAGCGCGGAGCCGCACGCGGCGCTCCCCACGCACACACACACGCACGCACCCCCCGAG
CCGCTCCCCCCGCACAAAGGGCCCTCCCGGAGCCCCTCAAGGCTTTCACGCAGCCACAGAAAAGAAACAA
GCCGTCATTAAACCAAGCGCTAATTACAGCCCGGAGGAGAAGGGCCGTCCCGCCCGCTCACCTGTGGGAG
TAACGCGGTCAGTCAGAGCCGGGGCGGGCGGCGCGAGGCGGCGGCGGAGCGGGGCACGGGGCGAAGGCAG
CGCGCAGCGACTCCCGCCCGCCGCGCGCTTCGCTTTTTATAGGGCCGCCGCCGCCGCCGCCTCGCCATAA
AAGGAAACTTTCGGAGCGCGCCGCTCTGATTGGCTGCCGCCGCACCTCTCCGCCTCGCCCCGCCCCGCCC
CTCGCCCCGCCCCGCCCCGCCTGGCGCGCGCCCCCCCCCCCCCCCGCCCCCATCGCTGCACAAAATAATT
AAAAAATAAATAAATACAAAATTGGGGGTGGGGAGGGGGGGGAGATGGGGAGAGTGAAGCAGAACGTGGG
GCTCACCTCGACCATGGTAATAGCGATGACTAATACGTAGATGTACTGCCAAGTAGGAAAGTCCCATAAG
GTCATGTACTGGGCATAATGCCAGGCGGGCCATTTACCGTCATTGACGTCAATAGGGGGCGTACTTGGCA
TATGATACACTTGATGTACTGCCAAGTGGGCAGTTTACCGTAAATACTCCACCCATTGACGTCAATGGAA
AGTCCCTATTGGCGTTACTATGGGAACATACGTCATTATTGACGTCAATGGGCGGGGGTCGTTGGGCGGT
CAGCCAGGCGGGCCATTTACCGTAAGTTATGTAACGCGGAACTCCATATATGGGCTATGAACTAATGACC
CCGTAATTGATTACTATTAATAACTAGTCAATAATCAATGTCGACGATGATATCAGATCCAGACATGATA
AGATACATTGATGAGTTTGGACAAACCACAACTAGAATGCAGTGAAAAAAATGCTTTATTTGTGAAATTT
GTGATGCTATTGCTTTATTTGTAACCATTATAAGCTGCAATAAACAAGTTAATTCGATTCAGCTTCAGAA
GATGGCGGAGGGCCTCCAACACAGTAATTTTCCTCCCGACTCTTAAAATAGAAAATGTCAAGTCAGTTAA
GCAGGAAGTGACTAACTGACCGCAGCTGGCCGTGCGACATCCTCTTTTAATTAGTTGCTAGGCAACTGCC
CTCCAGAGGGCAGTGTGGTTTTGCAAGAGGAAGCAAAAAGCCTCTCCACCCAGGCCTGGAATGTCAGTGT
GGTTTTGCAAGAGGAAGCAAAAAGCCTCTCCACCCAGGCCTGGAATGTTTCCACCCAATCATTACTATGA
CAACAGCTGTTTTTTTTAGTATTAAGCAGAGGCCGGGGGCCCCTGGCCTCCGCTTACTCTGGAGAAAAAG
AAGAGAGGCTTCCAGAGGCAACTTGTCAAAACAGGACTGGCGCCTTGGAGGCGCTGTGGGGCCACCCAAA
TTGATATAATTAAGCCCCAACCGCCTCTTCCCGCCTCATTTCAGCCTCACCACTATGTGAATATAGCTGA
ATACACAGTTTATTGAATAAACATTAATTTCCAGGAAATACAGTCTTTGTTTTTCCAAAGCGGTCATTGA
AAAAGGAAGAGTATGAGTATTCAACATTTCCGTGTCGCCCTTATTCCCTTTTTTGCGGCATTTTGCCTTC
CTGTTTTTGCTCACCCAGAAACGCTGGTGAAAGTAAAAGATGCTGAAGATCAGTTGGGTGCACGAGTGGG
TTACATCGAACTGGATCTCAACAGCGGTAAGATCCTTGAGAGTTTTCGCCCCGAAGAACGTTTTCCAATG
ATGAGCACTTTTAAAGTTCTGCTATGTGGCGCGGTATTATCCCGTATTGACGCCGGGCAAGAGCAACTCG
GTCGCCGCATACACTATTCTCAGAATGACTTGGTTGAGTACTCACCAGTCACAGAAAAGCATCTTACGGA
TGGCATGACAGTAAGAGAATTATGCAGTGCTGCCATAACCATGAGTGATAACACTGCGGCCAACTTACTT
CTGACAACGATCGGAGGACCGAAGGAGCTAACCGCTTTTTTGCACAACATGGGGGATCATGTAACTCGCC
TTGATCGTTGGGAACCGGAGCTGAATGAAGCCATACCAAACGACGAGCGTGACACCACGATGCCTGTAGC
AATGGCAACAACGTTGCGCAAACTATTAACTGGCGAACTACTTACTCTAGCTTCCCGGCAACAATTAATA
GACTGGATGGAGGCGGATAAAGTTGCAGGACCACTTCTGCGCTCGGCCCTTCCGGCTGGCTGGTTTATTG
CTGATAAATCTGGAGCCGGTGAGCGTGGGTCTCGCGGTATCATTGCAGCACTGGGGCCAGATGGTAAGCC
CTCCCGTATCGTAGTTATCTACACGACGGGGAGTCAGGCAACTATGGATGAACGAAATAGACAGATCGCT
GAGATAGGTGCCTCACTGATTAAGCATTGGTAACTGTCAGACCAAGTTTACTCATATATACTTTAGATTG
ATTTAAAACTTCATTTTTAATTTAAAAGGATCTAGGTGAAGATCCTTTTTGATAATCTCATGACCAAAAT
CCCTTAACGTGAGTTTTCGTTCCACTGAGCGTCAGACCCCGTAGAAAAGATCAAAGGATCTTCTTGAGAT
CCTTTTTTTCTGCGCGTAATCTGCTGCTTGCAAACAAAAAAACCACCGCTACCAGCGGTGGTTTGTTTGC
CGGATCAAGAGCTACCAACTCTTTTTCCGAAGGTAACTGGCTTCAGCAGAGCGCAGATACCAAATACTGT
TCTTCTAGTGTAGCCGTAGTTAGGCCACCACTTCAAGAACTCTGTAGCACCGCCTACATACCTCGCTCTG
CTAATCCTGTTACCAGTGGCTGCTGCCAGTGGCGATAAGTCGTGTCTTACCGGGTTGGACTCAAGACGAT
AGTTACCGGATAAGGCGCAGCGGTCGGGCTGAACGGGGGGTTCGTGCACACAGCCCAGCTTGGAGCGAAC
GACCTACACCGAACTGAGATACCTACAGCGTGAGCTATGAGAAAGCGCCACGCTTCCCGAAGGGAGAAAG
GCGGACAGGTATCCGGTAAGCGGCAGGGTCGGAACAGGAGAGCGCACGAGGGAGCTTCCAGGGGGAAACG
CCTGGTATCTTTATAGTCCTGTCGGGTTTCGCCACCTCTGACTTGAGCGTCGATTTTTGTGATGCTCGTC
AGGGGGGCGGAGCCTATGGAAAAACGCCAGCAACGCGGCCTTTTTACGGTTCCTGGCCTTTTGCTGGCCT
TTTGCTCACATGTTCTTTCCTGCGTTATCCCCTGATTCTGTGGATAACCGTATTACCGCCTTTGAGTGAG
CTGATACCGCTCGCCGCAGCCGAACGACCGAGCGCAGCGAGTCAGTGAGCGAGGAAGCGGAAGAGCGCCC
AATACGCAAACCGCCTCTCCCCGCGCGTTGGCCGATTCATTAATGCAGCGGATCCAGACATGATAAGATA
CATTGATGAGTTTGGACAAACCACAACTAGAATGCAGTGAAAAAAATGCTTTATTTGTGAAATTTGTGAT
GCTATTGCTTTATTTGTAACCATTATAAGCTGCAATAAACAAGTTAGCTTTTTGCAAAAGCCTAGGCCTC
CAAAAAAGCCTCCTCACTACTTCTGGAATAGCTCAGAGGCCGAGGCGGCCTCGGCCTCTGCATAAATAAA
AAAAATTAGTCAGCCATGGGGCGGAGAATGGGCGGAACTGGGCGGAGTTAGGGGCGGGATGGGCGGAGTT
AGGGGCGGGACTATGGTTGCTGACTAATTGAGATGCGGATCCGCTGGCACGACAGGTTTCCCGACTGGAA
AGCGGGCAGTGAGCGCAACGCAATTAATGTGAGTTAGCTCACTCATTAGGCACCCCAGGCTTTACACTTT
ATGCTTCCGGCTCGTATGTTGTGTGGAATTGTGAGCGGATAACAATTTCACACAGGAAACAGCTATGACC
ATGATTACGCCAAGCTTGGGCTGCAGGTTCTTTCCGCCTCAGAAGCCATAGAGCCCACCGCATCCCCAGC
ATGCCTGCTATTGTCTTCCCAATCCTCCCCCTTGCTGTCCTGCCCCACCCCACCCCCCAGAATAGAATGA
CACCTACTCAGACAATGCGATGCAATTTCCTCATTTTATTAGGAAAGGACAGTGGGAGTGGCACCTTCCA
GGGTCAAGGAAGGCACGGGGGAGGGGCAAACAACAGATGGCTGGCAACTAGAAGGCACAGTCGAGGCTGA
TCAGCGAGCTCCGACTATTCCTTTGCCCTCGGACGAGTGCTGGGGCGTCGGTTTCCACTATCGGCGAGTA
CTTCTACACAGCCATCGGTCCAGACGGCCGCGCTTCTGCGGGCGATTTGTGTACGCCCGACAGTCCCGGC
TCCGGATCGGACGATTGCGTCGCATCGACCCTGCGCCCAAGCTGCATCATCGAAATTGCCGTCAACCAAG
CTCTGATAGAGTTGGTCAAGACCAATGCGGAGCATATACGCCCGGAGCCTAGGCGATCCTGCAAGCTCCG
GATGCCTCCGCTCGAAGTAGCGCGTCTGCTGCTCCATACAAGCCAACCACGGCCTCCAGAAGAAGATGTT
GGCGACCTCGTATTGGGAATCCCCGAACATCGCCTCGCTCCAGTCAATGACCGCTGTTATGCGGCCATTG
TCCGTCAGGACATTGTTGGAGCCGAAATCCGCGTGCACGAGGTGCCGGACTTCGGGGCAGTCCTCGGCCC
AAAGCATCAGCTCATCGAGAGCCTGCGCGACGGACGCACTGACGGTGTCGTCCATCACAGTTTGCCAGTG
ATACACATGGGGATCAGCAATCGCGCATATGAAATCACGCCATGTAGTGTATTGACCGATTCCTTGCGGT
CCGAATGGGCCGAACCCGCTCGTCTGGCTAAGATCGGCCGCAGCGATCGCATCCATGGCCTCCGCGACCG
GCTGCAGAACAGCGGGCAGTTCGGTTTCAGGCAGGTCTTGCAACGTGACACCCTGTGCACGGCGGGAGAT
GCAATAGGTCAGGCTCTCGCTGAATTCCCCAATGTCAAGCACTTCCGGAATCGGGAGCGCGGCCGATGCA
AAGTGCCGATAAACATAACGATCTTTGTAGAAACCATCGGCGCAGCTATTTACCCGCAGGACATATCCAC
GCCCTCCTACATCGAAGCTGAAAGCACGAGATTCTTCGCCCTCCGAGAGCTGCATCAGGTCGGAGACGCT
GTCGAACTTTTCGATCAGAAACTTCTCGACAGACGTCGCGGTGAGTTCAGGCTTTTTCATCTTTGGGTTG
GGTTGTGGCAAGCTTATCATCGTGTTTTTCAAAGGAAAACCACGTCCCCGTGGTTCGGGGGGCCTAGACG
TTTTTTTAACCTCGACTAAACACATGTAAAGCATGTGCACCGAGGCCCCAGATCAGATCCCATACAATGG
GGTACCTTCTGGGCATCCTTCAGCCCCTTGTTGAATACGCTTGAGGAGAGCCATTTGACTCTTTCCACAA
CTATCCAACTCACAACGTGGCACTGGGGTTGTGCCGCCTTTGCAGGTGTATCTTATACACGTGGCTTTTG
GCCGCAGAGGCACCTGTCGCCAGGTGGGGGGTTCCGCTGCCTGCAAAGGGTCGCTACAGACGTTGTTTGT
CTTCAAGAAGCTTCCAGAGGAACTGCTTCCTTCACGACATTCAACAGACCTTGCATTCCTTTGGCGAGAG
GGGAAAGACCCCTAGGAATGCTCGTCAAGAAGACAGGGCCAGGTTTCCGGGCCCTCACATTGCCAAAAGA
CGGCAATATGGTGGAAAATAACATATAGACAAACGCACACCGGCCTTATTCCAAGCGGCTTCGGCCAGTA
ACGTTAGGGGGGGGGGAGGGAGAGGGGGGGGGGGCGGAATTCGATATCAAGCTTATCGAGCGGCCGCTCA
CGTAGAATCGAGACCGAGGAGAGGGTTAGGGATAGGCTTACCGTCTTCCGATTGTTTAGCTCCTTCTCTG
GCTAATCTGTCAGCTTCTTCATTGCCTATAAATCCCGAATGACCAGGAACATGCATCCACTGAATGTCCA
TCCCCTGGGTAAGCCTCTCCAGTGCCACAAAGTCCTCTTTGTTGATCACCTCTTTCCCTGCACTTGTCTT
CCACCCATTTTTCTTCCAACCTTGAACCCAGTTAGTTATACCATTTATCGTAAACATACTGTTTGTATAC
AGAACCAGTTTATTGATGTTTTGAGTCTTTGCTTGTTCAATGGCTTTGCAGGCTGCATGAATTTCCGCTC
TTTGGTTTGTCTGCCGCCCAGGAAGTCTAATGCCTACATTTAAAGGATGGCCCGGCCCCCAGTAAACGCC
GATTCCTGCTCGCGGCCTTCTACGCCCATTACTGGAGCAGCAGCCATCAGTGTAGACGACGACGAAGTCT
CCCATGTAGGAAAACGTGTCTCTGCTAACTGGAGGCGCCGGCTCCACGCTCGGCTTCATGTGCTTTGCAT
ACGGCTCTGCGCTTTCATGTCCATCTCCATCCAGTGGCTCACGGAGTCGCTTGCTGGCTTTCGCCTCCGA
TTCTTGTCCATGTTGATTTTCATGCCCTTCTGAAACTTCCGGGCTTGCAGATTTCCTGACAAAGGCCCAG
GCCTCATCCTCTGTGGCAAACTTCTTAAATCTGGCAGCAGGAAACCGGTCCACCTGTGCTCTGCACTCAT
TCCAGGTCAGAAAGACCCCGGTCTTGCGGCCCCTCCTCACGGCATAGAAGGACACCTTCCTCTTCTTCTT
GGGCATGGTCTCGAGGAATTCTTTGCCAAAATGATGAGACAGCACAATAACCAGCACGTTGCCCAGGAGC
TGTAGGAAAAAGAAGAAGGCATGAACATGGTTAGCAGAGGCTCTAGAGCCGCCGGTCACACGCCAGAAGC
CGAACCCCGCCCTGCCCCGTCCCCCCCGAAGGCAGCCGTCCCCCCGCGGACAGCCCCGAGGCTGGAGAGG
GAGAAGGGGACGGCGGCGCGGCGACGCACGAAGGCCCTCCCCGCCCATTTCCTTCCTGCCGGCGCCGCAC
CGCTTCGCCCCGCGCCCGCTAGAGGGGGTGCGGCGGCGCCTCCCAGATTTCGGCTCCGCACAGATTTGGG
ACAAAGGAAGTCCCTGCGCCCTCTCGCACGATTACCATAAAAGGCAATGGCTGCGGCTCGCCGCGCCTCG
ACAGCCGCCGGCGCTCCGGGGGCCGCCGCGCCCCTCCCCCGAGCCCTCCCCGGCCCGAGGCGGCCCCGCC
CCGCCCGGCACCCCCACCTGCCGCCACCCCCCGCCCGGCACGGCGAGCCCCGCGCCACGCCCCGTACGGA
GCCCCGCACCCGAAGCCGGGCCGTGCTCAGCAACTCGGGGAGGGGGGTGCAGGGGGGGTTGCAGCCCGAC
CGACGCGCCCACACCCCCTGCT
