Features (pLannotate 1.2.2; 24 found; start..end, strand, type, name):
      3..26      -  misc_feature   MCS (fragment): pBluescript multiple cloning site
    146..608     +  misc_feature   IRES: internal ribosome entry site (IRES) of the encephalomyocarditis virus (EMCV)
    632..1654    +  CDS            hph: KHYB_ECOLX - Experimental evidence at protein level: Swiss-Prot protein existence level 1. The aminoglycoside phosphotransferases achieve inactivation of their antibiotic substrates by phosphorylation. Only phosphorylates hygromycin and closely related compounds such as demethyl analogs and destomycin. From Escherichia coli.
   1682..1701    +  polyA_signal   bGH poly(A) signal (fragment): bovine growth hormone polyadenylation signal
   1745..1969    +  polyA_signal   bGH poly(A) signal: bovine growth hormone polyadenylation signal
   1973..1989    +  promoter       SV40 promoter (fragment): SV40 enhancer and early promoter
   2040..2056    -  protein_bind   lac operator: The lac repressor binds to the lac operator to inhibit transcription in E. coli. This inhibition can be relieved by adding lactose or isopropyl-β-D-thiogalactopyranoside (IPTG). lac repressor encoded by lacI
   2064..2094    -  promoter       lac promoter: promoter for the E. coli lac operon
   2109..2130    -  protein_bind   CAP binding site: CAP binding activates transcription in the presence of cAMP. E. coli catabolite activator protein
   2143..2182    -  CDS            lacI (fragment): lac repressor; lacI; The lac repressor binds to the lac operator to inhibit transcription in E. coli. This inhibition can be relieved by adding lactose or isopropyl-β-D-thiogalactopyranoside (IPTG).
   2189..2211    +  promoter       SV40 promoter (fragment): SV40 enhancer and early promoter
   2235..2370    +  rep_origin     SV40 ori: SV40 origin of replication
   2390..2524    +  polyA_signal   SV40 poly(A) signal: SV40 polyadenylation signal
   2526..2580    -  CDS            lacI (fragment): lac repressor; lacI; The lac repressor binds to the lac operator to inhibit transcription in E. coli. This inhibition can be relieved by adding lactose or isopropyl-β-D-thiogalactopyranoside (IPTG).
   2763..3351    -  rep_origin     ori: high-copy-number ColE1/pMB1/pBR322/pUC origin of replication
   3522..4382    -  CDS            AmpR: β-lactamase; bla; confers resistance to ampicillin, carbenicillin, and related antibiotics
   4383..4399    -  promoter       AmpR promoter (fragment): bla
   4975..5109    +  polyA_signal   SV40 poly(A) signal: SV40 polyadenylation signal
   5123..5502    +  enhancer       CMV enhancer: human cytomegalovirus immediate early enhancer
   5504..5781    +  promoter       chicken β-actin promoter: No description available
   5782..6798    +  intron         chimeric intron: chimera between introns from chicken β-actin and rabbit β-globin
   6796..6852    +  CDS            HBB (fragment): HBB_LEPEU - Experimental evidence at protein level: Swiss-Prot protein existence level 1. Involved in oxygen transport from the lung to the various peripheral tissues. From Lepus europaeus (European hare).
   6889..7665    +  CDS            RNASEH1 (fragment): RNH1_HUMAN - Also known as RNH1. Experimental evidence at protein level: Swiss-Prot protein existence level 1. Endonuclease that specifically degrades the RNA of RNA-DNA hybrids (PubMed:10497183). Plays a role in RNA polymerase II (RNAp II) transcription termination by degrading R-loop RNA-DNA hybrid formation at G-rich pause sites located downstream of the poly(A) site and behind the elongating RNAp II (PubMed:21700224). From Homo sapiens (Human).
   7666..7707    +  CDS            V5 tag: epitope tag from simian virus 5
>Addgene plasmid #111904 | ppyCAG_RNaseH1_D210N Sequencing Result | analyzer sequence | sequence record 212879
GCTCGATAAGCTTGATATCGAATTCCGCCCCCCCCCCCTCTCCCTCCCCCCCCCCTAACGTTACTGGCCG
AAGCCGCTTGGAATAAGGCCGGTGTGCGTTTGTCTATATGTTATTTTCCACCATATTGCCGTCTTTTGGC
AATGTGAGGGCCCGGAAACCTGGCCCTGTCTTCTTGACGAGCATTCCTAGGGGTCTTTCCCCTCTCGCCA
AAGGAATGCAAGGTCTGTTGAATGTCGTGAAGGAAGCAGTTCCTCTGGAAGCTTCTTGAAGACAAACAAC
GTCTGTAGCGACCCTTTGCAGGCAGCGGAACCCCCCACCTGGCGACAGGTGCCTCTGCGGCCAAAAGCCA
CGTGTATAAGATACACCTGCAAAGGCGGCACAACCCCAGTGCCACGTTGTGAGTTGGATAGTTGTGGAAA
GAGTCAAATGGCTCTCCTCAAGCGTATTCAACAAGGGGCTGAAGGATGCCCAGAAGGTACCCCATTGTAT
GGGATCTGATCTGGGGCCTCGGTGCACATGCTTTACATGTGTTTAGTCGAGGTTAAAAAAACGTCTAGGC
CCCCCGAACCACGGGGACGTGGTTTTCCTTTGAAAAACACGATGATAAGCTTGCCACAACCCAACCCAAA
GATGAAAAAGCCTGAACTCACCGCGACGTCTGTCGAGAAGTTTCTGATCGAAAAGTTCGACAGCGTCTCC
GACCTGATGCAGCTCTCGGAGGGCGAAGAATCTCGTGCTTTCAGCTTCGATGTAGGAGGGCGTGGATATG
TCCTGCGGGTAAATAGCTGCGCCGATGGTTTCTACAAAGATCGTTATGTTTATCGGCACTTTGCATCGGC
CGCGCTCCCGATTCCGGAAGTGCTTGACATTGGGGAATTCAGCGAGAGCCTGACCTATTGCATCTCCCGC
CGTGCACAGGGTGTCACGTTGCAAGACCTGCCTGAAACCGAACTGCCCGCTGTTCTGCAGCCGGTCGCGG
AGGCCATGGATGCGATCGCTGCGGCCGATCTTAGCCAGACGAGCGGGTTCGGCCCATTCGGACCGCAAGG
AATCGGTCAATACACTACATGGCGTGATTTCATATGCGCGATTGCTGATCCCCATGTGTATCACTGGCAA
ACTGTGATGGACGACACCGTCAGTGCGTCCGTCGCGCAGGCTCTCGATGAGCTGATGCTTTGGGCCGAGG
ACTGCCCCGAAGTCCGGCACCTCGTGCACGCGGATTTCGGCTCCAACAATGTCCTGACGGACAATGGCCG
CATAACAGCGGTCATTGACTGGAGCGAGGCGATGTTCGGGGATTCCCAATACGAGGTCGCCAACATCTTC
TTCTGGAGGCCGTGGTTGGCTTGTATGGAGCAGCAGACGCGCTACTTCGAGCGGAGGCATCCGGAGCTTG
CAGGATCGCCTAGGCTCCGGGCGTATATGCTCCGCATTGGTCTTGACCAACTCTATCAGAGCTTGGTTGA
CGGCAATTTCGATGATGCAGCTTGGGCGCAGGGTCGATGCGACGCAATCGTCCGATCCGGAGCCGGGACT
GTCGGGCGTACACAAATCGCCCGCAGAAGCGCGGCCGTCTGGACCGATGGCTGTGTAGAAGTACTCGCCG
ATAGTGGAAACCGACGCCCCAGCACTCGTCCGAGGGCAAAGGAATAGTCGGAGCTCGCTGATCAGCCTCG
ACTGTGCCTTCTAGTTGCCAGTCCGAGGGCAAAGGAATAGTCGGAGCTCGCTGATCAGCCTCGACTGTGC
CTTCTAGTTGCCAGCCATCTGTTGTTTGCCCCTCCCCCGTGCCTTCCTTGACCCTGGAAGGTGCCACTCC
CACTGTCCTTTCCTAATAAAATGAGGAAATTGCATCGCATTGTCTGAGTAGGTGTCATTCTATTCTGGGG
GGTGGGGTGGGGCAGGACAGCAAGGGGGAGGATTGGGAAGACAATAGCAGGCATGCTGGGGATGCGGTGG
GCTCTATGGCTTCTGAGGCGGAAAGAACCTGCAGCCCAAGCTTGGCGTAATCATGGTCATAGCTGTTTCC
TGTGTGAAATTGTTATCCGCTCACAATTCCACACAACATACGAGCCGGAAGCATAAAGTGTAAAGCCTGG
GGTGCCTAATGAGTGAGCTAACTCACATTAATTGCGTTGCGCTCACTGCCCGCTTTCCAGTCGGGAAACC
TGTCGTGCCAGCGGATCCGCATCTCAATTAGTCAGCAACCATAGTCCCGCCCCTAACTCCGCCCATCCCG
CCCCTAACTCCGCCCAGTTCCGCCCATTCTCCGCCCCATGGCTGACTAATTTTTTTTATTTATGCAGAGG
CCGAGGCCGCCTCGGCCTCTGAGCTATTCCAGAAGTAGTGAGGAGGCTTTTTTGGAGGCCTAGGCTTTTG
CAAAAAGCTAACTTGTTTATTGCAGCTTATAATGGTTACAAATAAAGCAATAGCATCACAAATTTCACAA
ATAAAGCATTTTTTTCACTGCATTCTAGTTGTGGTTTGTCCAAACTCATCAATGTATCTTATCATGTCTG
GATCCGCTGCATTAATGAATCGGCCAACGCGCGGGGAGAGGCGGTTTGCGTATTGGGCGCTCTTCCGCTT
CCTCGCTCACTGACTCGCTGCGCTCGGTCGTTCGGCTGCGGCGAGCGGTATCAGCTCACTCAAAGGCGGT
AATACGGTTATCCACAGAATCAGGGGATAACGCAGGAAAGAACATGTGAGCAAAAGGCCAGCAAAAGGCC
AGGAACCGTAAAAAGGCCGCGTTGCTGGCGTTTTTCCATAGGCTCCGCCCCCCTGACGAGCATCACAAAA
ATCGACGCTCAAGTCAGAGGTGGCGAAACCCGACAGGACTATAAAGATACCAGGCGTTTCCCCCTGGAAG
CTCCCTCGTGCGCTCTCCTGTTCCGACCCTGCCGCTTACCGGATACCTGTCCGCCTTTCTCCCTTCGGGA
AGCGTGGCGCTTTCTCATAGCTCACGCTGTAGGTATCTCAGTTCGGTGTAGGTCGTTCGCTCCAAGCTGG
GCTGTGTGCACGAACCCCCCGTTCAGCCCGACCGCTGCGCCTTATCCGGTAACTATCGTCTTGAGTCCAA
CCCGGTAAGACACGACTTATCGCCACTGGCAGCAGCCACTGGTAACAGGATTAGCAGAGCGAGGTATGTA
GGCGGTGCTACAGAGTTCTTGAAGTGGTGGCCTAACTACGGCTACACTAGAAGAACAGTATTTGGTATCT
GCGCTCTGCTGAAGCCAGTTACCTTCGGAAAAAGAGTTGGTAGCTCTTGATCCGGCAAACAAACCACCGC
TGGTAGCGGTGGTTTTTTTGTTTGCAAGCAGCAGATTACGCGCAGAAAAAAAGGATCTCAAGAAGATCCT
TTGATCTTTTCTACGGGGTCTGACGCTCAGTGGAACGAAAACTCACGTTAAGGGATTTTGGTCATGAGAT
TATCAAAAAGGATCTTCACCTAGATCCTTTTAAATTAAAAATGAAGTTTTAAATCAATCTAAAGTATATA
TGAGTAAACTTGGTCTGACAGTTACCAATGCTTAATCAGTGAGGCACCTATCTCAGCGATCTGTCTATTT
CGTTCATCCATAGTTGCCTGACTCCCCGTCGTGTAGATAACTACGATACGGGAGGGCTTACCATCTGGCC
CCAGTGCTGCAATGATACCGCGAGACCCACGCTCACCGGCTCCAGATTTATCAGCAATAAACCAGCCAGC
CGGAAGGGCCGAGCGCAGAAGTGGTCCTGCAACTTTATCCGCCTCCATCCAGTCTATTAATTGTTGCCGG
GAAGCTAGAGTAAGTAGTTCGCCAGTTAATAGTTTGCGCAACGTTGTTGCCATTGCTACAGGCATCGTGG
TGTCACGCTCGTCGTTTGGTATGGCTTCATTCAGCTCCGGTTCCCAACGATCAAGGCGAGTTACATGATC
CCCCATGTTGTGCAAAAAAGCGGTTAGCTCCTTCGGTCCTCCGATCGTTGTCAGAAGTAAGTTGGCCGCA
GTGTTATCACTCATGGTTATGGCAGCACTGCATAATTCTCTTACTGTCATGCCATCCGTAAGATGCTTTT
CTGTGACTGGTGAGTACTCAACCAAGTCATTCTGAGAATAGTGTATGCGGCGACCGAGTTGCTCTTGCCC
GGCGTCAATACGGGATAATACCGCGCCACATAGCAGAACTTTAAAAGTGCTCATCATTGGAAAACGTTCT
TCGGGGCGAAAACTCTCAAGGATCTTACCGCTGTTGAGATCCAGTTCGATGTAACCCACTCGTGCACCCA
ACTGATCTTCAGCATCTTTTACTTTCACCAGCGTTTCTGGGTGAGCAAAAACAGGAAGGCAAAATGCCGC
AAAAAAGGGAATAAGGGCGACACGGAAATGTTGAATACTCATACTCTTCCTTTTTCAATGACCGCTTTGG
AAAAACAAAGACTGTATTTCCTGGAAATTAATGTTTATTCAATAAACTGTGTATTCAGCTATATTCACAT
AGTGGTGAGGCTGAAATGAGGCGGGAAGAGGCGGTTGGGGCTTAATTATATCAATTTGGGTGGCCCCACA
GCGCCTCCAAGGCGCCAGTCCTGTTTTGACAAGTTGCCTCTGGAAGCCTCTCTTCTTTTTCTCCAGAGTA
AGCGGAGGCCAGGGGCCCCCGGCCTCTGCTTAATACTAAAAAAAACAGCTGTTGTCATAGTAATGATTGG
GTGGAAACATTCCAGGCCTGGGTGGAGAGGCTTTTTGCTTCCTCTTGCAAAACCACACTGACATTCCAGG
CCTGGGTGGAGAGGCTTTTTGCTTCCTCTTGCAAAACCACACTGCCCTCTGGAGGGCAGTTGCCTAGCAA
CTAATTAAAAGAGGATGTCGCACGGCCAGCTGCGGTCAGTTAGTCACTTCCTGCTTAACTGACTTGACAT
TTTCTATTTTAAGAGTCGGGAGGAAAATTACTGTGTTGGAGGCCCTCCGCCATCTTCTGAAGCTGAATCG
AATTAACTTGTTTATTGCAGCTTATAATGGTTACAAATAAAGCAATAGCATCACAAATTTCACAAATAAA
GCATTTTTTTCACTGCATTCTAGTTGTGGTTTGTCCAAACTCATCAATGTATCTTATCATGTCTGGATCT
GATATCATCGTCGACATTGATTATTGACTAGTTATTAATAGTAATCAATTACGGGGTCATTAGTTCATAG
CCCATATATGGAGTTCCGCGTTACATAACTTACGGTAAATGGCCCGCCTGGCTGACCGCCCAACGACCCC
CGCCCATTGACGTCAATAATGACGTATGTTCCCATAGTAACGCCAATAGGGACTTTCCATTGACGTCAAT
GGGTGGAGTATTTACGGTAAACTGCCCACTTGGCAGTACATCAAGTGTATCATATGCCAAGTACGCCCCC
TATTGACGTCAATGACGGTAAATGGCCCGCCTGGCATTATGCCCAGTACATGACCTTATGGGACTTTCCT
ACTTGGCAGTACATCTACGTATTAGTCATCGCTATTACCATGGTCGAGGTGAGCCCCACGTTCTGCTTCA
CTCTCCCCATCTCCCCCCCCTCCCCACCCCCAATTTTGTATTTATTTATTTTTTAATTATTTTGTGCAGC
GATGGGGGCGGGGGGGGGGGGGGGGCGCGCGCCAGGGGGGGGGGGGGGGGGGGGGGGGGGGGGGGGGGGG
GGGGGGGGGGGGGCGGCGGCAGCCAATCAGAGCGGCGCGCTCCGAAAGTTTCCTTTTATGGCGAGGCGGC
GGCGGCGGCGGCCCTATAAAAAGCGAAGCGCGCGGCGGGCGGGAGTCGCTGCGCGCTGCCTTCGCCCCGT
GCCCCGCTCCGCCGCCGCCTCGCGCCGCCCGCCCCGGCTCTGACTGACCGCGTTACTCCCACAGGTGAGC
GGGCGGGACGGCCCTTCTCCTCCGGGCTGTAATTAGCGCTTGGTTTAATGACGGCTTGTTTCTTTTCTGT
GGCTGCGTGAAAGCCTTGAGGGGCTCCGGGAGGGCCCTTTGTGCGGGGGGAGCGGCTCGGGGGGTGCGTG
CGTGTGTGTGTGCGTGGGGAGCGCCGCGTGCGGCTCCGCGCTGCCCGGCGGCTGTGAGCGCTGCGGGCGC
GGCGCGGGGCTTTGTGCGCTCCGCAGTGTGCGCGAGGGGAGCGCGGCCGGGGGCGGTGCCCCGCGGTGCG
GGGGGGGCTGCGAGGGGAACAAAGGCTGCGTGCGGGGTGTGTGCGTGGGGGGGTGAGCAGGGGGTGTGGG
CGCGTCGGTCGGGCTGCAACCCCCCCTGCACCCCCCTCCCCGAGTTGCTGAGCACGGCCCGGCTTCGGGT
GCGGGGCTCCGTACGGGGCGTGGCGCGGGGCTCGCCGTGCCGGGCGGGGGGTGGCGGCAGGTGGGGGTGC
CGGGCGGGGCGGGGCCGCCTCGGGCCGGGGAGGGCTCGGGGGAGGGGCGCGGCGGCCCCCGGAGCGCCGG
CGGCTGTCGAGGCGCGGCGAGCCGCAGCCATTGCCTTTTATGGTAATCGTGCGAGAGGGCGCAGGGACTT
CCTTTGTCCCAAATCTGTGCGGAGCCGAAATCTGGGAGGCGCCGCCGCACCCCCTCTAGCGGGCGCGGGG
CGAAGCGGTGCGGCGCCGGCAGGAAGGAAATGGGCGGGGAGGGCCTTCGTGCGTCGCCGCGCCGCCGTCC
CCTTCTCCCTCTCCAGCCTCGGGGCTGTCCGCGGGGGGACGGCTGCCTTCGGGGGGGACGGGGCAGGGCG
GGGTTCGGCTTCTGGCGTGTGACCGGCGGCTCTAGAGCCTCTGCTAACCATGTTCATGCCTTCTTCTTTT
TCCTACAGCTCCTGGGCAACGTGCTGGTTATTGTGCTGTCTCATCATTTTGGCAAAGAATTCCTCGAGAC
CATGCCCAAGAAGAAGAGGAAGGTGTCCTTCTATGCCGTGAGGAGGGGCCGCAAGACCGGGGTCTTTCTG
ACCTGGAATGAGTGCAGAGCACAGGTGGACCGGTTTCCTGCTGCCAGATTTAAGAAGTTTGCCACAGAGG
ATGAGGCCTGGGCCTTTGTCAGGAAATCTGCAAGCCCGGAAGTTTCAGAAGGGCATGAAAATCAACATGG
ACAAGAATCGGAGGCGAAAGCCAGCAAGCGACTCCGTGAGCCACTGGATGGAGATGGACATGAAAGCGCA
GAGCCGTATGCAAAGCACATGAAGCCGAGCGTGGAGCCGGCGCCTCCAGTTAGCAGAGACACGTTTTCCT
ACATGGGAGACTTCGTCGTCGTCTACACTGATGGCTGCTGCTCCAGTAATGGGCGTAGAAGGCCGCGAGC
AGGAATCGGCGTTTACTGGGGGCCGGGCCATCCTTTAAATGTAGGCATTAGACTTCCTGGGCGGCAGACA
AACCAAAGAGCGGAAATTCATGCAGCCTGCAAAGCCATTGAACAAGCAAAGACTCAAAACATCAATAAAC
TGGTTCTGTATACAAACAGTATGTTTACGATAAATGGTATAACTAACTGGGTTCAAGGTTGGAAGAAAAA
TGGGTGGAAGACAAGTGCAGGGAAAGAGGTGATCAACAAAGAGGACTTTGTGGCACTGGAGAGGCTTACC
CAGGGGATGGACATTCAGTGGATGCATGTTCCTGGTCATTCGGGATTTATAGGCAATGAAGAAGCTGACA
GATTAGCCAGAGAAGGAGCTAAACAATCGGAAGACGGTAAGCCTATCCCTAACCCTCTCCTCGGTCTCGA
TTCTACGTGAGCGGCC
